>Addgene plasmid #147541 | pT7-EGFP-C1-HsNot11_260-496_S | depositor full sequence | sequence record 289988 | Full Sequence
TAGTTATTAATAGTAATCAATTACGGGGTCATTAGTTCATAGCCCATATATGGAGTTCCGCGTTACATAA
CTTACGGTAAATGGCCCGCCTGGCTGACCGCCCAACGACCCCCGCCCATTGACGTCAATAATGACGTATG
TTCCCATAGTAACGCCAATAGGGACTTTCCATTGACGTCAATGGGTGGAGTATTTACGGTAAACTGCCCA
CTTGGCAGTACATCAAGTGTATCATATGCCAAGTACGCCCCCTATTGACGTCAATGACGGTAAATGGCCC
GCCTGGCATTATGCCCAGTACATGACCTTATGGGACTTTCCTACTTGGCAGTACATCTACGTATTAGTCA
TCGCTATTACCATGGTGATGCGGTTTTGGCAGTACATCAATGGGCGTGGATAGCGGTTTGACTCACGGGG
ATTTCCAAGTCTCCACCCCATTGACGTCAATGGGAGTTTGTTTTGGCACCAAAATCAACGGGACTTTCCA
AAATGTCGTAACAACTCCGCCCCATTGACGCAAATGGGCGGTAGGCGTGTACGGTGGGAGGTCTATATAA
GCAGAGCTCTCTGGCTAACTAGAGAACCCACTGCTTACTGGCTTATCGAAATTAATACGACTCACTATAG
GGAGACCCAAGCTCTAGCGCTACCGGTCGCCACCATGGTGAGCAAGGGCGAGGAGCTGTTCACCGGGGTG
GTGCCCATCCTGGTCGAGCTGGACGGCGACGTAAACGGCCACAAGTTCAGCGTGTCCGGCGAGGGCGAGG
GCGATGCCACCTACGGCAAGCTGACCCTGAAGTTCATCTGCACCACCGGCAAGCTGCCCGTGCCCTGGCC
CACCCTCGTGACCACCCTGACCTACGGCGTGCAGTGCTTCAGCCGCTACCCCGACCACATGAAGCAGCAC
GACTTCTTCAAGTCCGCCATGCCCGAAGGCTACGTCCAGGAGCGCACCATCTTCTTCAAGGACGACGGCA
ACTACAAGACCCGCGCCGAGGTGAAGTTCGAGGGCGACACCCTGGTGAACCGCATCGAGCTGAAGGGCAT
CGACTTCAAGGAGGACGGCAACATCCTGGGGCACAAGCTGGAGTACAACTACAACAGCCACAACGTCTAT
ATCATGGCCGACAAGCAGAAGAACGGCATCAAGGTGAACTTCAAGATCCGCCACAACATCGAGGACGGCA
GCGTGCAGCTCGCCGACCACTACCAGCAGAACACCCCCATCGGCGACGGCCCCGTGCTGCTGCCCGACAA
CCACTACCTGAGCACCCAGTCCGCCCTGAGCAAAGACCCCAACGAGAAGCGCGATCACATGGTCCTGCTG
GAGTTCGTGACCGCCGCCGGGATCACTCTCGGCATGGACGAGCTGTACAAGTCCGGACTCAGATCTCGAG
CTGTTGCCTCTCAGATCACAGAAGCTTTAGTCAGCGGACCAAAGCCACCTATTGAAAGCCATTTTCGACC
AGAGTTTATTCGTCCACCGCCTCCACTCCACATTTGTGAGGATGAACTTGCTTGGCTAAACCCCACGGAG
CCTGACCACGCGATCCAGTGGGATAAATCGATGTGTGTTAAGAATAGCACTGGTGTGGAGATCAAACGAA
TAATGGCCAAAGCCTTCAAAAGCCCCTTATCCTCTCCCCAACAAACACAGCTACTTGGTGAGTTGGAAAA
AGACCCCAAACTTGTCTACCATATTGGCCTCACCCCAGCCAAACTTCCTGACCTTGTGGAAAACAACCCT
TTAGTCGCTATAGAAATGTTGCTGAAATTAATGCAGTCAAGCCAGATCACTGAGTATTTCTCTGTCCTGG
TCAATATGGACATGTCTTTACATTCAATGGAAGTTGTAAATCGACTAACTACAGCTGTTGATCTACCTCC
TGAATTTATTCACCTTTATATATCAAATTGCATCTCTACTTGTGAACAGATTAAGGATAAATATATGCAG
AATCGGTTGGTGCGTCTTGTGTGTGTGTTTCTCCAATCCTTGATCCGTAACAAAATTATTAATGTACAGG
ATTTGTTTATAGAAGTGCAGGCATTCTGTATTGAATTCAGTAGGATACGAGAAGCTGCTGGTCTTTTCCG
GTTGTTGAAGACATAAGGATCCACCGGATCTAGATAACTGATCATAATCAGCCATACCACATTTGTAGAG
GTTTTACTTGCTTTAAAAAACCTCCCACACCTCCCCCTGAACCTGAAACATAAAATGAATGCAATTGTTG
TTGTTAACTTGTTTATTGCAGCTTATAATGGTTACAAATAAAGCAATAGCATCACAAATTTCACAAATAA
AGCATTTTTTTCACTGCATTCTAGTTGTGGTTTGTCCAAACTCATCAATGTATCTTAACGCGTAAATTGT
AAGCGTTAATATTTTGTTAAAATTCGCGTTAAATTTTTGTTAAATCAGCTCATTTTTTAACCAATAGGCC
GAAATCGGCAAAATCCCTTATAAATCAAAAGAATAGACCGAGATAGGGT
[37 nt withheld, positions 2500-2536]
AAAGAACGTGGACTCCAACGTCAAAGG
[49 nt withheld, positions 2564-2612]
T
[91 nt withheld, positions 2614-2704]
G
[124 nt withheld, positions 2706-2829]
CAGGTGGCACTTTTCGGGGAAATGTGCGCGGAACCCCTATTTGTTTATTTTTCTAAATACATTCAAATAT
GTATCCGCTCATGAGACAATAACCCTGATAAATGCTTCAATAATATTGAAAAAGGAAGAGTCCTGAGGCG
GAAAGAACCAGCTGTGGAATGTGTGTCAGTTAGGGTGTGGAAAGTCCCCAGGCTCCCCAGCAGGCAGAAG
TATGCAAAGCATGCATCTCAATTAGTCAGCAACCAGGTGTGGAAAGTCCCCAGGCTCCCCAGCAGGCAGA
AGTATGCAAAGCATGCATCTCAATTAGTCAGCAACCATAGTCCCGCCCCTAACTCCGCCCATCCCGCCCC
TAACTCCGCCCAGTTCCGCCCATTCTCCGCCCCATGGCTGACTAATTTTTTTTATTTATGCAGAGGCCGA
GGCCGCCTCGGCCTCTGAGCTATTCCAGAAGTAGTGAGGAGGCTTTTTTGGAGGCCTAGGCTTTTGCAAA
GATCGATCAAGAGACAGGATGAGGATCGTTTCGCATGATTGAACAAGATGGATTGCACGCAGGTTCTCCG
GCCGCTTGGGTGGAGAGGCTATTCGGCTATGACTGGGCACAACAGACAATCGGCTGCTCTGATGCCGCCG
TGTTCCGGCTGTCAGCGCAGGGGCGCCCGGTTCTTTTTGTCAAGACCGACCTGTCCGGTGCCCTGAATGA
ACTGCAAGACGAGGCAGCGCGGCTATCGTGGCTGGCCACGACGGGCGTTCCTTGCGCAGCTGTGCTCGAC
GTTGTCACTGAAGCGGGAAGGGACTGGCTGCTATTGGGCGAAGTGCCGGGGCAGGATCTCCTGTCATCTC
ACCTTGCTCCTGCCGAGAAAGTATCCATCATGGCTGATGCAATGCGGCGGCTGCATACGCTTGATCCGGC
TACCTGCCCATTCGACCACCAAGCGAAACATCGCATCGAGCGAGCACGTACTCGGATGGAAGCCGGTCTT
GTCGATCAGGATGATCTGGACGAAGAGCATCAGGGGCTCGCGCCAGCCGAACTGTTCGCCAGGCTCAAGG
CGAGCATGCCCGACGGCGAGGATCTCGTCGTGACCCATGGCGATGCCTGCTTGCCGAATATCATGGTGGA
AAATGGCCGCTTTTCTGGATTCATCGACTGTGGCCGGCTGGGTGTGGCGGACCGCTATCAGGACATAGCG
TTGGCTACCCGTGATATTGCTGAAGAGCTTGGCGGCGAATGGGCTGACCGCTTCCTCGTGCTTTACGGTA
TCGCCGCTCCCGATTCGCAGCGCATCGCCTTCTATCGCCTTCTTGACGAGTTCTTCTGAGCGGGACTCTG
GGGTTCGAAATGACCGACCAAGCGACGCCCAACCTGCCATCACGAGATTTCGATTCCACCGCCGCCTTCT
ATGAAAGGTTGGGCTTCGGAATCGTTTTCCGGGACGCCGGCTGGATGATCCTCCAGCGCGGGGATCTCAT
GCTGGAGTTCTTCGCCCACCCTAGGGGGAGGCTAACTGAAACACGGAAGGAGACAATACCGGAAGGAACC
CGCGCTATGACGGCAATAAAAAGACAGAATAAAACGCACGGTGTTGGGTCGTTTGTTCATAAACGCGGGG
TTCGGTCCCAGGGCTGGCACTCTGTCGATACCCCACCGAGACCCCATTGGGGCCAATACGCCCGCGTTTC
TTCCTTTTCCCCACCCCACCCCCCAAGTTCGGGTGAAGGCCCAGGGCTCGCAGCCAACGTCGGGGCGGCA
GGCCCTGCCATAGCCTCAGGTTACTCATATATACTTTAGATTGATTTAAAACTTCATTTTTAATTTAAAA
GGATCTAGGTGAAGATCCTTTTTGATAATCTCATGACCAAAATCCCTTAACGTGAGTTTTCGTTCCACTG
AGCGTCAGACCCCGTAGAAAAGATCAAAGGATCTTCTTGAGATCCTTTTTTTCTGCGCGTAATCTGCTGC
TTGCAAACAAAAAAACCACCGCTACCAGCGGTGGTTTGTTTGCCGGATCAAGAGCTACCAACTCTTTTTC
CGAAGGTAACTGGCTTCAGCAGAGCGCAGATACCAAATACTGTCCTTCTAGTGTAGCCGTAGTTAGGCCA
CCACTTCAAGAACTCTGTAGCACCGCCTACATACCTCGCTCTGCTAATCCTGTTACCAGTGGCTGCTGCC
AGTGGCGATAAGTCGTGTCTTACCGGGTTGGACTCAAGACGATAGTTACCGGATAAGGCGCAGCGGTCGG
GCTGAACGGGGGGTTCGTGCACACAGCCCAGCTTGGAGCGAACGACCTACACCGAACTGAGATACCTACA
GCGTGAGCTATGAGAAAGCGCCACGCTTCCCGAAGGGAGAAAGGCGGACAGGTATCCGGTAAGCGGCAGG
GTCGGAACAGGAGAGCGCACGAGGGAGCTTCCAGGGGGAAACGCCTGGTATCTTTATAGTCCTGTCGGGT
TTCGCCACCTCTGACTTGAGCGTCGATTTTTGTGATGCTCGTCAGGGGGGCGGAGCCTATGGAAAAACGC
CAGCAACGCGGCCTTTTTACGGTTCCTGGCCTTTTGCTGGCCTTTTGCTCACATGTTCTTTCCTGCGTTA
TCCCCTGATTCTGTGGATAACCGTATTACCGCCATGCAT
Features (pLannotate 1.2.2; 16 found; start..end, strand, type, name):
     61..364     +  enhancer       CMV enhancer: human cytomegalovirus immediate early enhancer
    365..568     +  promoter       CMV promoter: human cytomegalovirus (CMV) immediate early promoter
    564..597     +  LTR            5' LTR (truncated) (fragment): truncated 5' long terminal repeat (LTR) from HIV-1
    613..631     +  promoter       T7 promoter: promoter for bacteriophage T7 RNA polymerase
    665..1381    +  CDS            EGFP: EGFP is a basic (constitutively fluorescent) green fluorescent protein published in 1996, derived from Aequorea victoria. It is reported to be a rapidly-maturing weak dimer with moderate acid sensitivity.
   1382..2113    +  CDS            CNOT11 (fragment): CNO11_HUMAN - Also known as C2orf29. Experimental evidence at protein level: Swiss-Prot protein existence level 1. Component of the CCR4-NOT complex which is one of the major cellular mRNA deadenylases and is linked to various cellular processes including bulk mRNA degradation, miRNA-mediated repression, translational repression during translational initiation and general transcription regulation. Additional complex functions may be a consequence of its influence on mRNA expression. Is required for the association of CNOT10 with the CCR4-NOT complex. Seems not to be required for complex deaden
   2139..2223    +  CDS            large T antigen (fragment): large T antigen from SV40 (simian virus 40)
   2246..2367    +  polyA_signal   SV40 poly(A) signal: SV40 polyadenylation signal
   2401..2829    -  rep_origin     f1 ori (sequence partly withheld): f1 bacteriophage origin of replication; arrow indicates direction of (+) strand synthesis
   2856..2960    +  promoter       AmpR promoter: bla
   2962..3319    +  promoter       SV40 promoter: SV40 enhancer and early promoter
   3354..4148    +  CDS            NeoR/KanR: aminoglycoside phosphotransferase from Tn5; aph(3')-II (or nptII); confers resistance to neomycin, kanamycin, and G418 (Geneticin®)
   4169..4321    +  CDS            ble (fragment): BLE_KLEPN - Experimental evidence at protein level: Swiss-Prot protein existence level 1. Binding protein with a strong affinity to the bleomycin family of antibiotics. Binds to CL990; an antimitotic-antibiotic compound. From Klebsiella pneumoniae.
   4380..4427    +  polyA_signal   HSV TK poly(A) signal: herpes simplex virus thymidine kinase polyadenylation signal (Cole and Stacy, 1985)
   4518..4534    -  polyA_signal   bGH poly(A) signal (fragment): bovine growth hormone polyadenylation signal
   4756..5344    +  rep_origin     ori: high-copy-number ColE1/pMB1/pBR322/pUC origin of replication
