[The description below was written by a language model from this plasmid's Addgene catalogue record and pLannotate feature annotations shown in this document.]
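Description:
pT7-EGFP-C1-HsNot11_260-496_S is a 5,458-nt mammalian expression plasmid that produces a fragment of human CNOT11 (also called C2orf29), covering residues 260–496, fused to the C-terminus of EGFP. The catalogue lists the backbone as unknown, but the name and the annotated layout fit an EGFP-C1-type vector with an added T7 promoter. It replicates in E. coli at high copy from a ColE1/pUC-type origin and is selected with kanamycin. The NeoR/KanR (Tn5 aminoglycoside phosphotransferase) gene sits behind tandem bacterial (bla) and SV40 early promoters and is followed by an HSV TK polyadenylation signal, so the same marker can also confer G418 resistance in mammalian cells. An f1 origin is present as well.

The expression cassette is driven by the human CMV immediate-early enhancer and promoter. A bacteriophage T7 promoter lies between the CMV promoter and the coding region, which would also permit transcription by T7 RNA polymerase. The EGFP reading frame is directly followed by the CNOT11 fragment, whose ORF the depositor derived from the human reference mRNA, and the transcript ends at an SV40 poly(A) signal. Several short annotations (an HIV-1 LTR fragment, an SV40 large T antigen fragment, a ble fragment and a bGH poly(A) fragment) are most likely partial sequence matches within backbone regions rather than functional elements.

CNOT11 is a component of the CCR4-NOT deadenylase complex and is needed for CNOT10 to associate with it. The associated work describes how the NOT10–NOT11 module docks onto the NOT1 N-terminal domain, so a GFP-tagged truncation like this one fits domain mapping of those interactions in human cells, although the record states only mammalian expression as its purpose. The depositor sequence may be theoretical rather than fully verified.
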