Addgene plasmid #147541: pT7-EGFP-C1-HsNot11_260-496_S
Purpose: Mammalian Expression of HsNot11_260-496
Depositing lab: Elisa Izaurralde. Depositing organization: Max Planck Institute for Developmental Biology. Publication: NOT10 and C2orf29/NOT11 form a conserved module of the CCR4-NOT complex that docks onto the NOT1 N-terminal domain. Bawankar P, Loh B, Wohlbold L, Schmidt S, Izaurralde E. RNA Biol. 2013 Feb;10(2):228-44. doi: 10.4161/rna.23018. Epub 2013 Jan 9. PubMed 23303381.
Backbone
  Vector backbone: Unknown
  Vector type: Mammalian Expression
Growth in bacteria
  Bacterial resistance: Kanamycin, 50 μg/mL
  Growth temperature: 37°C
  Growth strain: DH5alpha
  Copy number: High Copy
Gene/Insert
  Gene/Insert name: HsNot11_260-496 (alt name: C2ORF29)
  Species: H. sapiens (human)
  Entrez Gene: CNOT11 (a.k.a. C2orf29, C40)
  Cloning method: Unknown
Terms and licenses: Academic/Nonprofit Terms; Industry Terms: Not Available to Industry
Depositor comments: ORF extracted from NCBI:NM_017546.4 Plasmids from this collection were made available to the research community and donated after the lab closed. Please note that the sequence provided by the depositing laboratory may be theoretical/predicted or based on Sanger sequencing results. There may be discrepancies between sequencing results obtained by Addgene and the depositor sequence. If an Addgene verified sequence is not available, please contact before placing your order to request that our lab fully sequence the plasmid.
How to cite: pT7-EGFP-C1-HsNot11_260-496_S was a gift from Elisa Izaurralde (Addgene plasmid # 147541 ; http://n2t.net/addgene:147541 ; RRID:Addgene_147541)
